Addgene plasmid #228161: SP_C5
Purpose: Plasmid contains the secretion signal peptide sequence of the human STRCL gene for use in Combinatorial Golden Gate Assembly (BsaI restriction sites).
Depositing lab: Joseph Brock. Depositing organization: Australian National University. Publication: High-throughput optimisation of protein secretion in yeast via an engineered biosensor. Cleaver A, Luo R, Smith OB, Murphy L, Schwessinger B, Brock J. Trends Biotechnol. 2025 Apr;43(4):838-867. doi: 10.1016/j.tibtech.2024.11.010. Epub 2024 Dec 13. PubMed 39674781.
Backbone
  Vector backbone: pYTK001
  Backbone manufacturer: John Dueber, Addgene plasmid #65108
  Vector type: Synthetic Biology
Growth in bacteria
  Bacterial resistance: Chloramphenicol, 25 μg/mL
  Growth temperature: 37°C
  Growth strain: DH5alpha
  Copy number: High Copy
Gene/Insert
  Gene/Insert name: sp_A6NGW2_STRCL_HUMAN:0-25 (alt name: Uniprot: A6NGW2)
  Species: H. sapiens (human)
  Cloning method: Golden Gate
Terms and licenses: Academic/Nonprofit Terms; Industry Terms: Not Available to Industry
Depositor comments: Signal peptides direct recombinant protein secretion in yeast. Codon optimised for expression in S. cerevisiae. This part is designed for use with components from the MoClo Yeast Toolkit (Lee et al. 2015). This insert is a 3a* component, see Williams et al. 2024 for more detail.
How to cite: SP_C5 was a gift from Joseph Brock (Addgene plasmid # 228161 ; http://n2t.net/addgene:228161 ; RRID:Addgene_228161)
