[The description below was written by a language model from this plasmid's Addgene catalogue record and pLannotate feature annotations shown in this document.]
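Description:
SP_C5 is a small (about 1.7 kb) synthetic-biology part plasmid built in the pYTK001 entry vector of the MoClo Yeast Toolkit. It is a storage and donor vector rather than an expression construct. It is maintained in E. coli at high copy through a ColE1/pUC-type origin and selected with chloramphenicol, with resistance provided by the cat gene under its native cat promoter and followed by the phage lambda t0 terminator. These backbone elements are the only features picked up by the automated annotation. The insert itself is short and is not annotated in the feature table, so its position and flanking sites are known only from the catalogue fields. No yeast origin, yeast marker or promoter for the insert is recorded, as expected for a part-level plasmid.

The payload is the secretion signal peptide of the human STRCL protein (UniProt A6NGW2), described as covering residues 0–25 and codon-optimised for Saccharomyces cerevisiae. It is flanked by BsaI sites so that digestion with this type IIS enzyme releases the fragment with defined overhangs for Golden Gate assembly. The depositor classes it as a "3a*" part, a variant of the toolkit's 3a position, which normally holds an N-terminal segment of a coding sequence. The signal peptide would therefore be joined in frame upstream of a protein of interest, between a promoter part and the downstream coding and terminator parts.

According to the record, the plasmid is intended for combinatorial Golden Gate assembly, in which alternative signal peptides are combined with other toolkit components to test how well each directs secretion of a recombinant protein from yeast.
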