Features (pLannotate 1.2.2; 4 found; start..end, strand, type, name):
    105..139     -  terminator     lambda t0 terminator: minimal transcription terminator from phage lambda (Scholtissek and Grosse, 1987)
    213..869     -  CDS            cat: CAT_ECOLX - Experimental evidence at protein level: Swiss-Prot protein existence level 1. This enzyme is an effector of chloramphenicol resistance in bacteria. From Escherichia coli. This protein is used as a marker in many commonly used cloning vectors, such as pACYC184.
    870..967     -  promoter       cat promoter: promoter of the E. coli cat gene encoding chloramphenicol acetyltransferase
   1051..1639    +  rep_origin     ori: high-copy-number ColE1/pMB1/pBR322/pUC origin of replication
>Addgene plasmid #228161 | SP_C5 | addgene full sequence | sequence record 451648 | Addgene NGS Result
TCGGTCTCATATGGCGTTGAGTCTGTGGCCGCTTCTTCTACTGTTACTGCTACTTTTGTTATTGAGCTTC
GCAGTAACGCTAGCGGCCCCTTGAGACCAGACCAATAAAAAACGCCCGGCGGCAACCGAGCGTTCTGAAC
AAATCCAGATGGAGTTCTGAGGTCATTACTGGATCTATCAACAGGAGTCCAAGCGAGCTCGATATCAAAT
TACGCCCCGCCCTGCCACTCATCGCAGTACTGTTGTAATTCATTAAGCATTCTGCCGACATGGAAGCCAT
CACAAACGGCATGATGAACCTGAATCGCCAGCGGCATCAGCACCTTGTCGCCTTGCGTATAATATTTGCC
CATGGTGAAAACGGGGGCGAAGAAGTTGTCCATATTGGCCACGTTTAAATCAAAACTGGTGAAACTCACC
CAGGGATTGGCTGAAACGAAAAACATATTCTCAATAAACCCTTTAGGGAAATAGGCCAGGTTTTCACCGT
AACACGCCACATCTTGCGAATATATGTGTAGAAACTGCCGGAAATCGTCGTGGTATTCACTCCAGAGCGA
TGAAAACGTTTCAGTTTGCTCATGGAAAACGGTGTAACAAGGGTGAACACTATCCCATATCACCAGCTCA
CCGTCTTTCATTGCCATACGAAATTCCGGATGAGCATTCATCAGGCGGGCAAGAATGTGAATAAAGGCCG
GATAAAACTTGTGCTTATTTTTCTTTACGGTCTTTAAAAAGGCCGTAATATCCAGCTGAACGGTCTGGTT
ATAGGTACATTGAGCAACTGACTGAAATGCCTCAAAATGTTCTTTACGATGCCATTGGGATATATCAACG
GTGGTATATCCAGTGATTTTTTTCTCCATTTTAGCTTCCTTAGCTCCTGAAAATCTCGATAACTCAAAAA
ATACGCCCGGTAGTGATCTTATTTCATTATGGTGAAAGTTGGAACCTCTTACGTGCCCGATCAATCATGA
CCAAAATCCCTTAACGTGAGTTTTCGTTCCACTGAGCGTCAGACCCCGTAGAAAAGATCAAAGGATCTTC
TTGAGATCCTTTTTTTCTGCGCGTAATCTGCTGCTTGCAAACAAAAAAACCACCGCTACCAGCGGTGGTT
TGTTTGCCGGATCAAGAGCTACCAACTCTTTTTCCGAAGGTAACTGGCTTCAGCAGAGCGCAGATACCAA
ATACTGTTCTTCTAGTGTAGCCGTAGTTAGGCCACCACTTCAAGAACTCTGTAGCACCGCCTACATACCT
CGCTCTGCTAATCCTGTTACCAGTGGCTGCTGCCAGTGGCGATAAGTCGTGTCTTACCGGGTTGGACTCA
AGACGATAGTTACCGGATAAGGCGCAGCGGTCGGGCTGAACGGGGGGTTCGTGCACACAGCCCAGCTTGG
AGCGAACGACCTACACCGAACTGAGATACCTACAGCGTGAGCTATGAGAAAGCGCCACGCTTCCCGAAGG
GAGAAAGGCGGACAGGTATCCGGTAAGCGGCAGGGTCGGAACAGGAGAGCGCACGAGGGAGCTTCCAGGG
GGAAACGCCTGGTATCTTTATAGTCCTGTCGGGTTTCGCCACCTCTGACTTGAGCGTCGATTTTTGTGAT
GCTCGTCAGGGGGGCGGAGCCTATGGAAAAACGCCAGCAACGCGGCCTTTTTACGGTTCCTGGCCTTTTG
CTGGCCTTTTGCTCACATGTTCTTTCCTGCGTTATCCCCTGATTCTGTGGATAACCGTAG
